Addgene plasmid #34794: pHyVec11
Purpose: (Empty Backbone)
Depositing lab: Rob Steele. Depositing organization: University of California, Irvine.
Backbone
  Vector backbone: Derived from pBluescript II SK+
  Backbone manufacturer: Stratagene
  Vector type: Hydra Expression
  Promoter: Hydra vulgaris actin promoter
  Tag / fusion protein: Intergenic region between Hydra replication factor C large subunit gene and flp gene (C terminal on backbone); dsRed (C terminal on backbone)
Growth in bacteria
  Bacterial resistance: Ampicillin, 100 μg/mL
  Growth temperature: 37°C
  Growth strain: DH5alpha
  Copy number: High Copy
Terms and licenses: Academic/Nonprofit Terms; Industry Terms: Not Available to Industry
How to cite: pHyVec11 was a gift from Rob Steele (Addgene plasmid # 34794 ; http://n2t.net/addgene:34794 ; RRID:Addgene_34794)
