[The description below was written by a language model from this plasmid's Addgene catalogue record and pLannotate feature annotations shown in this document.]
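Description:
pHyVec11 is an empty expression backbone for the cnidarian Hydra, built on the Stratagene phagemid pBluescript II SK+. The 5,537 bp plasmid keeps the usual pBluescript machinery for work in E. coli: a high-copy ColE1/pUC-type origin, an ampicillin resistance gene (β-lactamase) with its own promoter, and an f1 phage origin that allows single-stranded DNA production. Remnants of the lacZα region, lac promoter/operator, CAP site and a lacI fragment are also present, and T7 and T3 phage promoters flank the region where the Hydra cassette sits.

According to the catalogue fields, expression in Hydra is driven by the Hydra vulgaris actin promoter. Downstream, on the C-terminal side of the cloning position, lie the intergenic region between the Hydra replication factor C large subunit gene and the flp gene, followed by DsRed; the feature table identifies the reporter as DsRed2, a constitutively fluorescent red protein from Discosoma, on the forward strand. This layout suggests an operon-style, two-gene design in which a gene of interest inserted after the actin promoter is co-transcribed with DsRed2, the intergenic spacer allowing the two coding regions to be expressed as separate products so that red fluorescence marks expressing cells. The record does not spell out this mechanism, however, so it should be read as an inference. The automated annotation does not label the actin promoter, the intergenic region, any terminator sequences or the cloning sites, which presumably occupy the unannotated stretches between the T7 promoter and DsRed2 and between DsRed2 and the T3 promoter. No insert is supplied, so the plasmid is a starting point for building Hydra expression constructs.
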