Features (pLannotate 1.2.2; 12 found; start..end, strand, type, name):
     30..458     -  rep_origin     f1 ori (sequence partly withheld): f1 bacteriophage origin of replication; arrow indicates direction of (+) strand synthesis
    463..618     -  CDS            lacZα (fragment): LacZα fragment of β-galactosidase; lacZ fragment
    626..644     +  promoter       T7 promoter: promoter for bacteriophage T7 RNA polymerase
   2150..2824    +  CDS            DsRed2: DsRed2 is a basic (constitutively fluorescent) red fluorescent protein published in 2006, derived from Discosoma sp..
   3349..3367    -  promoter       T3 promoter: promoter for bacteriophage T3 RNA polymerase
   3412..3428    -  protein_bind   lac operator: The lac repressor binds to the lac operator to inhibit transcription in E. coli. This inhibition can be relieved by adding lactose or isopropyl-β-D-thiogalactopyranoside (IPTG). lac repressor encoded by lacI
   3436..3466    -  promoter       lac promoter: promoter for the E. coli lac operon
   3481..3502    -  protein_bind   CAP binding site: CAP binding activates transcription in the presence of cAMP. E. coli catabolite activator protein
   3515..3607    -  CDS            lacI (fragment): lac repressor; lacI; The lac repressor binds to the lac operator to inhibit transcription in E. coli. This inhibition can be relieved by adding lactose or isopropyl-β-D-thiogalactopyranoside (IPTG).
   3790..4378    -  rep_origin     ori: high-copy-number ColE1/pMB1/pBR322/pUC origin of replication
   4549..5409    -  CDS            AmpR: β-lactamase; bla; confers resistance to ampicillin, carbenicillin, and related antibiotics
   5410..5514    -  promoter       AmpR promoter: bla
>Addgene plasmid #34794 | pHyVec11 | depositor full sequence | sequence record 41836 | pHyVec11 sequence 5537 bps
CTAAATTGTAAGCGTTAATATTTTGTTAAAATTCGCGTTAAATTTTTGTTAAATCAGCTCATTTTTTAAC
CAATAGGCCGAAATCGGCAAAATCCCTTATAAATCAAAAGAATAGACCGAGATAGGGT
[37 nt withheld, positions 129-165]
AAAGAACGTGGACTCCAACGTCAAAGG
[49 nt withheld, positions 193-241]
T
[91 nt withheld, positions 243-333]
G
[124 nt withheld, positions 335-458]
CCCATTCGCCATTCAGGCTGCGCAACTGTTGGGAAGGGCGATCGGTGCGGGCCTCTTCGCTATTACGCCA
GCTGGCGAAAGGGGGATGTGCTGCAAGGCGATTAAGTTGGGTAACGCCAGGGTTTTCCCAGTCACGACGT
TGTAAAACGACGGCCAGTGAGCGCGCGTAATACGACTCACTATAGGGCGAATTGGTTTTAAGCCGAGATG
CAGGATTCTGAATGAAAAAGAAAAAAAGAAGTCTCGGTAGAGTAAAAGTGATCGGTTTGCAACTGTAAAA
TTTATTGAAGTACCAATAATTTTATTTAAAATAAAACTGAAATATAAAGTTAAAGTTGCTGTTCTATAAG
TTTACCGAATTTTAAAACCATTGTAACGCTAGAGTAATATTTGAGTCTACTAAGTTAGTCCCCGCACTTT
TTAATCAAGCAATAAATACCCAAACTTTGCTTATTCAAATCAATAAACCAATATATCTCTTAAAATAAAG
TAAAAACTTCTGAAATTCTATAAAAAAAAATTTAATTTCGAAATATCAAATGTAACTTCAACACCGCACT
ATTTTCTTTTAAACAACTGATATAGTAATTACTTCTCAAAAACGTTATCTCAAGGTTTGTGATGTACTTA
AAACCACTCCTATTTTGTTACGCGTTTAAAAAAGCAAACATAAGTTGGTTTCTATTGATGAATGAGAACA
TATTTCATTTAAAGTTAAAATCCTACCAGTGGTTTCACTGTACGTAAACACCGTCAAAAAAACAGGAACG
TTTTTAAAGATTAATAATTGAAGTAAAAAAAATTTAATACCGGGGGTTAAAAAAATCTTTTAAAATAATT
ATAAATATATATATTAAAATTTATAAATTTTTAAACACATTTAAAATATATATTAAGTATAATAAAAGTA
ATATTATAAAAAAAAATTTAATTTTATAATTATTTTTATTAAATTTATAAATAATAGGTAAAACTTACAT
ATCCGTTTTATTTTTTCTTAATAAAATAACGCGTGCAAATTTTTGTCCATATAAAGACCTTTTCGAACAA
TAACTTTTTTGCTTAGCCGTTTTTTTTCTTATATGGTCAAAAAAGCGCTCAAGCGATTCACCATAAAAAG
CGCAATTAGTTCAGCGTTCGTTATTCAGAAGCTTCAGCTTTGCTTGATAATCAGCTCTTCTCTTTTTAAA
CAAAACACTTAATCAAGCTAGCCGATGATGTTAACGAGGATCCATAAATCTGATTGCGATCTTTTGTTTT
CCAATAAAACAAAGATACCGAAAGTTACCGATTTTTCTTACCGAAAGTTTGACAATGCTTTGTTGTTCTC
CATTTTTCTATTGTAATTAAAAACATTTTTTCTTTTTTTAAGAAGTTGTGCTTTTTATAAATTTGTGTAA
AAACGCGTTATAATGCTAAGTTGAGGGTTAAAGTTTACTGACCTGATAATATATCGAGCGAGGATTATTA
TATAATTAAAGATTTATTAGTATATATAGTATATAACATGTAAACTGATAGTATATACTTGATATATTAA
TGATTAATATATCAAGCGAGGATTCATTTATCATTAAAGTATTTGCGATCGTCGCTTGTAACATTAAATT
TTAAATTTTACCTTATTAAAACTTCATAATTTTTTTTATTTTTAGATAGTAAATATAGTAGCAATGGCAG
ATGCTGCAGAAATGGCTTCATCAGAAAATGTTATTACAGAATTTATGAGATTTAAAGTTAGAATGGAAGG
TACAGTTAATGGACATGAATTTGAAATTGAGGGAGAAGGAGAAGGTAGACCATATGAAGGACATAATACA
GTTAAATTAAAGGTTACAAAAGGAGGACCATTACCATTTGCGTGGGATATTTTATCACCACAATTTCAAT
ATGGATCAAAGGTTTACGTTAAACATCCAGCTGATATTCCAGATTATAAAAAATTATCTTTTCCAGAAGG
ATTTAAATGGGAAAGAGTTATGAATTTTGAAGATGGTGGAGTTGCTACAGTTACACAAGATTCATCATTA
CAAGATGGTTGTTTTATTTATAAAGTTAAATTTATTGGGGTTAATTTTCCATCAGACGGACCAGTTATGC
AAAAAAAAACAATGGGATGGGAAGCTAGTACAGAAAGATTATATCCAAGAGACGGGGTTTTAAAGGGAGA
AACACATAAAGCTCTAAAATTAAAGGACGGAGGACATTATTTAGTTGAATTTAAATCAATTTATATGGCT
AAAAAACCAGTTCAATTACCAGGATATTATTATGTAGATGCTAAGTTAGATATTACATCACATAATGAAG
ATTATACAATTGTTGAACAATATGAAAGAACAGAAGGTAGACATCATTTATTTTTATAGCATTCGTAGAT
TCCAAGGGCGAATTCACAATTCGATTATATTTATACTGGACTATTTTTACATCTGTTCGGTTATTTTCAC
ATTTATTTTTCTATATATATCTTATAAACGTTTTAAAACCCATGTAATTTTTGTTAAGCTGTAATATAAA
AGACGTCCTAACAAACTTCTTTTATTACTGAATTTCCTTTAATTATAATAAATAACAAGTTTTAAAATAA
ATTCAGGCAATTAAGGCGCTCCTGAGGTACTAAAATTAATGTAAACATTTAAAATTAACTTGGATGGTCT
TAAGTACTGTACTCGTGATTTTGTTATACTTTATTATTAGAAAAGTCGTCTATTAACTTTTTGTTCCTTA
ATTTACTTGATTAAATTGTCGCTTAATTTATCAAATCAGGTTTTGCGCGTTATTTTAGAGAAAAACTTAT
TAGAAAAATGAATAAGCAAAGTTTAGGCTAACATGTTTTTTTATTATTTTAAATAGTTCAAGTCAATGAC
GTATAAACCAGCTTTTGTTCCCTTTAGTGAGGGTTAATTGCGCGCTTGGCGTAATCATGGTCATAGCTGT
TTCCTGTGTGAAATTGTTATCCGCTCACAATTCCACACAACATACGAGCCGGAAGCATAAAGTGTAAAGC
CTGGGGTGCCTAATGAGTGAGCTAACTCACATTAATTGCGTTGCGCTCACTGCCCGCTTTCCAGTCGGGA
AACCTGTCGTGCCAGCTGCATTAATGAATCGGCCAACGCGCGGGGAGAGGCGGTTTGCGTATTGGGCGCT
CTTCCGCTTCCTCGCTCACTGACTCGCTGCGCTCGGTCGTTCGGCTGCGGCGAGCGGTATCAGCTCACTC
AAAGGCGGTAATACGGTTATCCACAGAATCAGGGGATAACGCAGGAAAGAACATGTGAGCAAAAGGCCAG
CAAAAGGCCAGGAACCGTAAAAAGGCCGCGTTGCTGGCGTTTTTCCATAGGCTCCGCCCCCCTGACGAGC
ATCACAAAAATCGACGCTCAAGTCAGAGGTGGCGAAACCCGACAGGACTATAAAGATACCAGGCGTTTCC
CCCTGGAAGCTCCCTCGTGCGCTCTCCTGTTCCGACCCTGCCGCTTACCGGATACCTGTCCGCCTTTCTC
CCTTCGGGAAGCGTGGCGCTTTCTCATAGCTCACGCTGTAGGTATCTCAGTTCGGTGTAGGTCGTTCGCT
CCAAGCTGGGCTGTGTGCACGAACCCCCCGTTCAGCCCGACCGCTGCGCCTTATCCGGTAACTATCGTCT
TGAGTCCAACCCGGTAAGACACGACTTATCGCCACTGGCAGCAGCCACTGGTAACAGGATTAGCAGAGCG
AGGTATGTAGGCGGTGCTACAGAGTTCTTGAAGTGGTGGCCTAACTACGGCTACACTAGAAGGACAGTAT
TTGGTATCTGCGCTCTGCTGAAGCCAGTTACCTTCGGAAAAAGAGTTGGTAGCTCTTGATCCGGCAAACA
AACCACCGCTGGTAGCGGTGGTTTTTTTGTTTGCAAGCAGCAGATTACGCGCAGAAAAAAAGGATCTCAA
GAAGATCCTTTGATCTTTTCTACGGGGTCTGACGCTCAGTGGAACGAAAACTCACGTTAAGGGATTTTGG
TCATGAGATTATCAAAAAGGATCTTCACCTAGATCCTTTTAAATTAAAAATGAAGTTTTAAATCAATCTA
AAGTATATATGAGTAAACTTGGTCTGACAGTTACCAATGCTTAATCAGTGAGGCACCTATCTCAGCGATC
TGTCTATTTCGTTCATCCATAGTTGCCTGACTCCCCGTCGTGTAGATAACTACGATACGGGAGGGCTTAC
CATCTGGCCCCAGTGCTGCAATGATACCGCGAGACCCACGCTCACCGGCTCCAGATTTATCAGCAATAAA
CCAGCCAGCCGGAAGGGCCGAGCGCAGAAGTGGTCCTGCAACTTTATCCGCCTCCATCCAGTCTATTAAT
TGTTGCCGGGAAGCTAGAGTAAGTAGTTCGCCAGTTAATAGTTTGCGCAACGTTGTTGCCATTGCTACAG
GCATCGTGGTGTCACGCTCGTCGTTTGGTATGGCTTCATTCAGCTCCGGTTCCCAACGATCAAGGCGAGT
TACATGATCCCCCATGTTGTGCAAAAAAGCGGTTAGCTCCTTCGGTCCTCCGATCGTTGTCAGAAGTAAG
TTGGCCGCAGTGTTATCACTCATGGTTATGGCAGCACTGCATAATTCTCTTACTGTCATGCCATCCGTAA
GATGCTTTTCTGTGACTGGTGAGTACTCAACCAAGTCATTCTGAGAATAGTGTATGCGGCGACCGAGTTG
CTCTTGCCCGGCGTCAATACGGGATAATACCGCGCCACATAGCAGAACTTTAAAAGTGCTCATCATTGGA
AAACGTTCTTCGGGGCGAAAACTCTCAAGGATCTTACCGCTGTTGAGATCCAGTTCGATGTAACCCACTC
GTGCACCCAACTGATCTTCAGCATCTTTTACTTTCACCAGCGTTTCTGGGTGAGCAAAAACAGGAAGGCA
AAATGCCGCAAAAAAGGGAATAAGGGCGACACGGAAATGTTGAATACTCATACTCTTCCTTTTTCAATAT
TATTGAAGCATTTATCAGGGTTATTGTCTCATGAGCGGATACATATTTGAATGTATTTAGAAAAATAAAC
AAATAGGGGTTCCGCGCACATTTCCCCGAAAAGTGCCAC
