>Addgene plasmid #34794 | pHyVec11 | addgene partial sequence | sequence record 42666 | RFP-F 5'-gacggggttttaaagggaga-3'
ATTATTTAGTTGAATTTAAATCAATTTATATGGCTAAAAAACCAGTTCAATTACCAGGATATTATTATGT
AGATGCTAAGTTAGATATTACATCACATAATGAAGATTATACAATTGTTGAACAATATGAAAGAACAGAA
GGTAGACATCATTTATTTTTATAGCATTCGTAGATTCCAAGGGCGAATTCACAATTCGATTATATTTATA
CTGGACTATTTTTACATCTGTTCGGTTATTTTCACATTTATTTTTCTATATATATCTTATAAACGTTTTA
AAACCCATGTAATTTTTGTTAAGCTGTAATATAAAAGACGTCCTAACAAACTTCTTTTATTACTGAATTT
CCTTTAATTATAATAAATAACAAGTTTTAAAATAAATTCAGGCAATTAAGGCGCTCCTGAGGTACTAAAA
TTAATGTAAACATTTAAAATTAACTTGGATGGTCTTAAGTACTGTACTCGTGATTTTGTTATACTTTATT
ATTAGAAAAGTCGTCTATTAACTTTTTGTTCCTTAATTTACTTGATTAAATTGTCGCTTAATTTATCAAA
TCAGGTTTTGCGCGTTATTTTAGAGAAAAACTTATTAGAAAAATGAATAAGCAAAGTTTAGGCTAACATG
TTTTTTTATTATTTTAAATAGTTCAAGTCAATGACGTATAAACCAGCTTTTGTTCCCTTTAGTGAGGGTT
AATTGCGCGCTTGGCGTAATCATGGTCATAGCTGTTTCCTGTGTGAAATTGTTATCCGCTCACAATTCCA
CACAACATACGAGCCGGAAGCATAAAGTGTAAAGCCTGGG
