>Addgene plasmid #34794 | pHyVec11 | addgene partial sequence | sequence record 42762 | T3 5'-GCAATTAACCCTCACTAAAGG-3'
ACTTGAACTATTTAAAATAATAAAAAAACATGTTAGCCTAAACTTTGCTTATTCATTTTTCTAATAAGTT
TTTCTCTAAAATAACGCGCAAAACCTGATTTGATAAATTAAGCGACAATTTAATCAAGTAAATTAAGGAA
CAAAAAGTTAATAGACGACTTTTCTAATAATAAAGTATAACAAAATCACGAGTACAGTACTTAAGACCAT
CCAAGTTAATTTTAAATGTTTACATTAATTTTAGTACCTCAGGAGCGCCTTAATTGCCTGAATTTATTTT
AAAACTTGTTATTTATTATAATTAAAGGAAATTCAGTAATAAAAGAAGTTTGTTAGGACGTCTTTTATAT
TACAGCTTAACAAAAATTACATGGGTTTTAAAACGTTTATAAGATATATATAGAAAAATAAATGTGAAAA
TAACCGAACAGATGTAAAAATAGTCCAGTATAAATATAATCGAATTGTGAATTCGCCCTTGGAATCTACG
AATGCTATAAAAATAAATGATGTCTACCTTCTGTTCTTTCATATTGTTCAACAATTGTATAATCTTCATT
ATGTGATGTAATATCTAACTTAGCATCTACATAATAATATCCTGGTAATTGAACTGGTTTTTTAGCCATA
TAAATTGATTTAAATTCAACTAAATAATGTCCTCCGTCCTTTAATTTTAGAGCTTTATGTGTTTCTCCCT
TTAAAACCCCGTCTCTTGGATATAATCTTTCTGTACTAGCTTCCCATCCCATTGTTTTTTTTTGCATAAC
TGGTCCGTCTGATGGAAAATTAACCCCAATAAATTTAACTTTATAAATAAAACAACCAT
